LOCUS       Exported 5507 bp ds-DNA circular SYN 12-MAY-2021
DEFINITION  E.coli/H.Pylori shuttle vector.
ACCESSION   .
VERSION     .
KEYWORDS    pHel3
SOURCE      synthetic DNA construct
  ORGANISM  synthetic DNA construct
REFERENCE   1 (bases 1 to 5507)
  AUTHORS   Heuermann D, Haas R
  TITLE     A stable shuttle vector system for efficient genetic complementation
            of Helicobacter pylori strains by transformation and conjugation.
  JOURNAL   Mol Gen Genet. 1998 Mar;257(5):519-28.
  PUBMED    9563837
REFERENCE   2 (bases 1 to 5507)
  AUTHORS   .
  TITLE     Direct Submission
  JOURNAL   Exported May 12, 2021 from SnapGene Server 1.1.58
            http://www.snapgene.com
FEATURES             Location/Qualifiers
     source          1..5507
                     /organism="synthetic DNA construct"
                     /mol_type="other DNA"
     CDS             complement(2304..3098)
                     /codon_start=1
                     /gene="aphA-3"
                     /product="aminoglycoside phosphotransferase"
                     /label=KanR
                     /note="confers resistance to kanamycin"
                     /translation="MAKMRISPELKKLIEKYRCVKDTEGMSPAKVYKLVGENENLYLKM
                     TDSRYKGTTYDVEREKDMMLWLEGKLPVPKVLHFERHDGWSNLLMSEADGVLCSEEYED
                     EQSPEKIIELYAECIRLFHSIDISDCPYTNSLDSRLAELDYLLNNDLADVDCENWEEDT
                     PFKDPRELYDFLKTEKPEEELVFSHGDLGDSNIFVKDGKVSGFIDLGRSGRADKWYDIA
                     FCVRSIREDIGEEQYVELFFDLLGIKPDWEKIKYYILLDELF"
     rep_origin      complement(3868..4456)
                     /direction=LEFT
                     /label=ori
                     /note="high-copy-number ColE1/pMB1/pBR322/pUC origin of
                     replication"
     primer_bind     complement(3948..3967)
                     /label=pBR322ori-F
                     /note="pBR322 origin, forward primer"
     oriT            4682..4791
                     /note="incP origin of transfer"
ORIGIN
        1 catttttgat agtagtgatt ttagtggtaa tcttgacaca gccactatat taaaacctta
       61 gcgttttaat aacccttata agtccgccaa gacttcttaa gggtttcact cctgttatta
      121 tatcgtcttt tgaaaaataa gcattaaaag gcgcttaaat gcccatgaat acgaattttg
      181 aacagcttag aaaacaagaa ttggaattac gaaaattatt agaagaatta gaaacgctcc
      241 cacaaacccc acaaattaaa ctgcaaaaac aaaaaataca aacttacata gacaagataa
      301 caccaagtat tttgagcggt tttgatcaaa aattcaaaga aattatagaa aatctatcaa
      361 atgaatttga aaaagaaaaa tccacaccac tcaaagagcc acaaaccacc cccacaccat
      421 gcaaagattt agtggttagc acccctaaag ataacaccta taccacctac cacaataacg
      481 ctaataaggt caatctaggg aaattgagcg aaagggaagc caatctttta ttcgctattt
      541 ttcaaaaact caaagatcaa gggaataccc tcattcgttt tgaaccgcaa gatttgaaac
      601 gcatgatcat agtcaaatcc aacctaacca acagacaatt attgcaaatc ctcaaaaact
      661 tacttgacaa cataggcggt gctaattttt ggatcattag agagcatgtt gaaaatggcg
      721 aaatctatga agatcacact agctacatgc ttttcaaaca atttgacatt cgtatccata
      781 agccaaccca aactatagaa tacttagaag tccaactcaa cgatagctac cactacctgc
      841 tcaacaatct aggcatgagc ggtcaataca cttcctttaa acttttagaa ttccaaaggg
      901 tgaggggcaa atacgccaag acgctctatc gcttactcaa gcaatacaaa agcacaggga
      961 ttttgagcgt ggaatgggat caattcaggg agcttttaga cattccaaaa gattacaaaa
     1021 tggaaaacat cgatcaaaaa gtcttaactc caagcctcaa ggaactcaga aaaatctatc
     1081 cctttgaaca cttgagctac aaaaaagaac gcaaaagcca cgacaaacgc aaggtaacgc
     1141 atattgattt ttattttgag caattgccac agggcgaaac caagaaacaa aaacaagccg
     1201 acaagcaacg cgctcaaagg gacatcaagc tcatagcgtg ggatattcac aaccaaatcg
     1261 ctaaaagaaa cgctaaagcc actatagaag ctaggtttct tgagctaaaa accttgattg
     1321 gttatcagtt caggcacaac aatgggacta ttttacagat tgacaacgcc acttttgaaa
     1381 agaatcaaat gtttttgcat gtttcaacca gcaaaaattc tcaaaaattc cttgtgtcca
     1441 acaaaacatt cgctttagaa cttctgtttg tcaatggata cagcctaaaa aaagacatgt
     1501 tggaaattga tcccccaagt atccacccca tcaccaacga acctatcaag gaatttgcag
     1561 aatacatcgg aaaaacgatc cacatcacca atttcaatgt ggatcaatgc cctgagggga
     1621 tcaataacta cctgaaaatc actaggattg tgaaactgaa tgacaatcgg atctgtgttt
     1681 cagtccaaga tgtggataag cctgagaaac ttctaaaacc tttcattgct aaagatgaaa
     1741 aacatttgaa aaattggttt aagaaacact atcggtgaaa aataagtggt gggattaaca
     1801 atcgtccccc acaccttgca atgtagttag ttttgcatta ttttttctat aatctctatc
     1861 aattctgaga gaacatagat taattcaatg aaatttttca ttatctattt cctttctgta
     1921 aattttgtta aatatttatt aaaaaaaaat ttaaagatca ctctttaagt ggaacataca
     1981 aaggctgtag agagtgccac attaagcctg atgttttgct tgtgtataga gtgaaaggca
     2041 atattttaac tttagttagg cttggcagtc atagtgaatt gttttagaca aatttctttc
     2101 taaaatcgcc cagaatgaat ttttaattct aatttaatat aattcatcgg ttttcactca
     2161 aaacgatgaa atagggctat ttttagctca ttattggggt attttgtttt tagttgaaag
     2221 ctaacttcaa aattcaaaaa aacttcattt ccctttctag aggatcgatc cccggggatc
     2281 ttttagacat ctaaatctag gtactaaaac aattcatcca gtaaaatata atattttatt
     2341 ttctcccaat caggcttgat ccccagtaag tcaaaaaata gctcgacata ctgttcttcc
     2401 ccgatatcct ccctgatcga ccggacgcag aaggcaatgt cataccactt gtccgccctg
     2461 ccgcttctcc caagatcaat aaagccactt actttgccat ctttcacaaa gatgttgctg
     2521 tctcccaggt cgccgtggga aaagacaagt tcctcttcgg gcttttccgt ctttaaaaaa
     2581 tcatacagct cgcgcggatc tttaaatgga gtgtcttctt cccagttttc gcaatccaca
     2641 tcggccagat cgttattcag taagtaatcc aattcggcta agcggctgtc taagctattc
     2701 gtatagggac aatccgatat gtcgatggag tgaaagagcc tgatgcactc cgcatacagc
     2761 tcgataatct tttcagggct ttgttcatct tcatactctt ccgagcaaag gacgccatcg
     2821 gcctcactca tgagcagatt gctccagcca tcatgccgtt caaagtgcag gacctttgga
     2881 acaggcagct ttccttccag ccatagcatc atgtcctttt cccgttccac atcataggtg
     2941 gtccctttat accggctgtc cgtcattttt aaatataggt tttcattttc tcccaccaac
     3001 ttatatacct tagcaggaga cattccttcc gtatctttta cgcagcggta tttttcgatc
     3061 agttttttca attccggtga tattctcatt ttagccattt attatttcct tcctcttttc
     3121 tacagtattt aaagataccc caagaagcta attataacaa gacgaactcc aattcactgt
     3181 tccttgcatt ctaaaacctt aaataccaga aaacagcttt ttcaaagttg ttttcaaagt
     3241 tggcgtataa catagtatcg acggagccga ttttgaaacc acaattatga tagaatttac
     3301 aagctataag gttattgtcc tgggtttcaa gcattagtcc atgcaagttt ttatgctttg
     3361 cccattctat agatatattg ataagcgcgc tgcctatgcc ttgccccctg aaatccttac
     3421 atacggcgat atcttctata taagcgtacc ggttccaatt ttttcgcagt ttaacttttc
     3481 cgacgcattt atcgtcttgg tagcttttta aatatggcgc ttcatagagt aattctgtaa
     3541 aggtccaatt ctcgttttca tacctcggta taatcttacc tatcacctca aatggttcgc
     3601 tgggtttgaa ttcgagctcg gtacccgggg atcctctaga gtcgacctgc aggcatgcaa
     3661 gctagctttc gcgagctcga gatctagata tcgatgaatt caaaaaaaaa ggctccaaaa
     3721 ggagccttta atgatctaat tcgtatcagc tcactcaaag gcggtaatac ggttatccac
     3781 agaatcaggg gataacgcag gaaagaacat gtgagcaaaa ggccagcaaa aggccaggaa
     3841 ccgtaaaaag gccgcgttgc tggcgttttt ccataggctc cgcccccctg acgagcatca
     3901 caaaaatcga cgctcaagtc agaggtggcg aaacccgaca ggactataaa gataccaggc
     3961 gtttccccct ggaagctccc tcgtgcgctc tcctgttccg accctgccgc ttaccggata
     4021 cctgtccgcc tttctccctt cgggaagcgt ggcgctttct catagctcac gctgtaggta
     4081 tctcagttcg gtgtaggtcg ttcgctccaa gctgggctgt gtgcacgaac cccccgttca
     4141 gcccgaccgc tgcgccttat ccggtaacta tcgtcttgag tccaacccgg taagacacga
     4201 cttatcgcca ccggcagcag ccactggtaa caggattagc agagcgaggt atgtaggcgg
     4261 tgctacagag ttcttgaagt ggtggcctaa ctacggctac actagaagga cagtatttgg
     4321 tatctgcgct ctgctgaaac cagttacctt cggaaaaaga gttggtagct cttgatccgg
     4381 caaacaaacc accgctggta gcggtggttt ttttgtttgc aagcagcaga ttacgcgcag
     4441 aaaaaaagga tctcaagaag atcctttgat ctctgcagtt cagtaatttc ctgcatttgc
     4501 ctgtttccag tcggtagata ttccacaaaa cagcagggaa gcagcgcttt tccgctgcat
     4561 aaccctgctt cggggtcatt atagcgattt tttcggtata tccatccttt ttcgcacgat
     4621 atacaggatt ttgccaaagg gttcgtgtag actttccttg gtgtatccaa cggcgtcagc
     4681 cgggcaggat aggtgaagta ggcccacccg cgagcgggtg ttccttcttc actgtccctt
     4741 attcgcacct ggcggtgctc aacgggaatc ctgctctgcg aggctggccg gctaccgccg
     4801 gcgtaacaga tgagggcaag cggatggctg atgaaaccaa gctgcagaag cttgtccgtt
     4861 agcaaatata atgtgtttag cacctaaaag cgcatctatc ttgtgttagc catctaacct
     4921 aaacaaaacc gcctagcgag cgttagcgag catggacaaa agcgcatcgc agtttgaaat
     4981 cgtaggcgtt agccggagat ggttttgcgt tagcaaaatc aaacaagata gcgcaaaccg
     5041 aggcgtcagc caaaaaaacc ctaaaactaa aatccccaaa atatgtagcg cgtcatgcgc
     5101 gttgtttata ttacatgttt taataactat gttgttttta catgttttta caacgcgcgc
     5161 gcgtgtgagg gattgggggt tgcaaccccc taaataacga agctgtaggg tttctcattt
     5221 ttgggttaaa atgaataaaa cagaacttct tacgagtgat aacagaactt cttacgagtg
     5281 ataacagaac ttcttacgag tgataacaga acttcttacg agtgataaca gaacttcttt
     5341 attgtgaagt tatgattatt aacaattttt agctaaaata acaacctaag gcggtgtaac
     5401 atggttgcta atcctagtgt taacaaattt ggagcaatta gctttaaaag ctagtgggtt
     5461 gggagtttgt agcgggtagc actccgttag gaggcacacc atgaaag
//
