>Addgene plasmid #102961 | pHel3 | depositor full sequence | sequence record 196962 | pHel3 sequence 5509 bps
AGAAGCTTGTCCGTTAGCAAATATAATGTGTTTAGCACCTAAAAGCGCATCTATCTTGTGTTAGCCATCT
AACCTAAACAAAACCGCCTAGCGAGCGTTAGCGAGCATGGACAAAAGCGCATCGCAGTTTGAAATCGTAG
GCGTTAGCAGGATGGGGTTTTGCGTTAGCAAAATCAAACAAGNTAGCGGAAAACCGGGGGGGTCACCAAA
AAAAACCCTAAAACTAAAATCCCCAAAATATGTAGCGCGTCATGCGCGTTGTTTTTATTACATGTTTTAA
TAACTATGTTGTTTTTACATGTTTTTACAACGCGCGCGCGTGTGAGGGATTGGGGGTTGCAACCCCCTAA
ATAACGAAGCTGTAGGGTTTCTCATTTTTGGGTTAAAATGAATAAAACAGAACTTCTTACGAGTGATAAC
AGAACTTCTTACGAGTGATAACAGAACTTCTTACGAGTGATAACAGAACTTCTTACGAGTGATAACAGAA
CTTCTTTATTGTGAAGTTATGATTATTAACAATTTTTAGCTAAAATAACAACCTAAGGCGGTGTAACATG
GTTGCTAATCCTAGTGTTAACAAATTTGGAGCAATTAGCTTTAAAAGCTAGTGGGTTGGGAGTTTGTAGC
GGGTATGCACTCCGTTAGGAGGCACACCATGAAAGCATTTTTGATAGTAGTGATTTTAGTGGTAATCTTG
ACACAGCCACTATATTAAAACCTTAGCGTTTTAATAACCCTTATAAGTCCGCCAAGACTTCTTAAGGGTT
TCACTCCTGTTATTATATCGTCTTTTGAAAAATAAGCATTAAAAGGCGCTTAAATGCCCATGAATACGAA
TTTTGAACAGCTTAGAAAACAAGAATTGGAATTACGAAAATTATTAGAAGAATTAGAAACGCTCCCACAA
ACCCCACAAATTAAACTGCAAAAACAAAAAATACAAACTTACATAGACAAGATAACACCAAGTATTTTGA
GCGGTTTTGATCAAAAATTCAAAGAAATTATAGAAAATCTATCAAATGAATTTGAAAAAGAAAAATCCAC
ACCACTCAAAGAGCCACAAACCACCCCCACACCATGCAAAGATTTAGTGGTTAGCACCCCTAAAGATAAC
ACCTATACCACCTACCACAATAACGCTAATAAGGTCAATCTAGGGAAATTGAGCGAAAGGGAAGCCAATC
TTTTATTCGCTATTTTTCAAAAACTCAAAGATCAAGGGAATACCCTCATTCGTTTTGAACCGCAAGATTT
GAAACGCATGATCATGGTCAAATCCAACCTAACCAACAGACAATTATTGCAAATCCTCAAAAACTTACTT
GACAACATAGGCGGTGCTAATTTTTGGATCATTAGAGAGCATGTTGAAAATGGCGAAATCTATGAAGATC
ACACTAGCTACATGCTTTTCAAACAATTTGACATTCGTATCCATAAGCCAACCCAAACTATAGAATACTT
AGAAGTCCAACTCAACGATAGCTACCACTACCTGCTCAACAATCTAGGCATGGGCGGTCAATACACTTCC
TTTAAACTTTTAGAATTCCAAAGGGTGAGGGGCAAATACGCCAAGACGCTCTATCGCTTACTCAAGCAAT
ACAAAAGCACAGGGATTTTGAGCGTGGAATGGGATCAATTCAGGGAGCTTTTAGACATTCCAAAAGATTA
CAAAATGGAAAACATCGATCAAAAAGTCTTAACTCCAAGCCTCAAGGAACTCAGAAAAATCTATCCCTTT
GAACACTTGAGCTACAAAAAAGAACGCAAAAGCCACGACAAACGCAAGGTAACGCATATTGATTTTTATT
TTGAGCAATTGCCACAGGGCGAAACCAAGAAACAAAAACAAGCCGACAAGCAACGCGCTCAAAGGGACAT
CAAGCTCATAGCGTGGGATATTCACAACCAAATCGCTAAAAGAAACGCTAAAGCCACTATAGAAGCTAGG
TTTCTTGAGCTAAAAACCTTGATTGGTTATCAGTTCAGGCACAACAATGGGACTATTTTACAGATTGACA
ACGCCACTTTTGAAAAGAATCAAATGTTTTTGCATGTTTCAACCAGCAAAAATTCTCAAAAATTCCTTGT
GTCCAACAAAACATTCGCTTTAGAACTTCTGTTTGTCAATGGATACAGCCTAAAAAAAGACATGTTGGAA
ATTGATCCCCCAAGTATCCACCCCATCACCAACGAACCTATCAAGGAATTTGCAGAATACATCGGAAAAA
CGATCCACATCACCAATTTCAATGTGGATCAATGCCCTGAGGGGATCAATAACTACCTGAAAATCACTAG
GATTGTGAAACTGAATGACAATCGGATCTGTGTTTCAGTCCAAGATGTGGATAAGCCTGAGAAACTTCTA
AAACCTTTCATTGCTAAAGATGAAAAACATTTGAAAAATTGGTTTAAGAAACACTATCGGTGAAAAATAA
GTGGTGGGATTAACAATCGTCCCCCACACCTTGCAATGTAGTTAGTTTTGCATTATTTTTTCTATAATCT
CTATCAATTCTGAGAGAACATAGATTAATTCAATGAAATTTTTCATTATCTATTTCCTTTCTGTAAATTT
TGTTAAATATTTATTAAAAAAAAATTTAAAGATCACTCTTTAAGTGGAACATACAAAGGCTGTAGAGAGT
GCCACATTAAGCCTGATGTTTTGCTTGTGTATAGAGTGAAAGGCAATATTTTAACTTTAGTTAGGCTTGG
CAGTCATAGTGAATTGTTTTAGACAAATTTCTTTCTAAAATCGCCCAGAATGAATTTTTAATTCTAATTT
AATATAATTCATCGGTTTTCACTCAAAACGATGAAATAGGGCTATTTTTAGCTCATTATTGGGGTATTTT
GTTTTTAGTTGAAAGCTAACTTCAAAATTCAAAAAAACTTCATTTCCCTTTCTAGAGGATCGATCCCCGG
GGATCTTTTAGACATCTAAATCTAGGTACTAAAACAATTCATCCAGTAAAATATAATATTTTATTTTCTC
CCAATCAGGCTTGATCCCCAGTAAGTCAAAAAATAGCTCGACATACTGTTCTTCCCCGATATCCTCCCTG
ATCGACCGGACGCAGAAGGCAATGTCATACCACTTGTCCGCCCTGCCGCTTCTCCCAAGATCAATAAAGC
CACTTACTTTGCCATCTTTCACAAAGATGTTGCTGTCTCCCAGGTCGCCGTGGGAAAAGACAAGTTCCTC
TTCGGGCTTTTCCGTCTTTAAAAAATCATACAGCTCGCGCGGATCTTTAAATGGAGTGTCTTCTTCCCAG
TTTTCGCAATCCACATCGGCCAGATCGTTATTCAGTAAGTAATCCAATTCGGCTAAGCGGCTGTCTAAGC
TATTCGTATAGGGACAATCCGATATGTCGATGGAGTGAAAGAGCCTGATGCACTCCGCATACAGCTCGAT
AATCTTTTCAGGGCTTTGTTCATCTTCATACTCTTCCGAGCAAAGGACGCCATCGGCCTCACTCATGAGC
AGATTGCTCCAGCCATCATGCCGTTCAAAGTGCAGGACCTTTGGAACAGGCAGCTTTCCTTCCAGCCATA
GCATCATGTCCTTTTCCCGTTCCACATCATAGGTGGTCCCTTTATACCGGCTGTCCGTCATTTTTAAATA
TAGGTTTTCATTTTCTCCCACCAACTTATATACCTTAGCAGGAGACATTCCTTCCGTATCTTTTACGCAG
CGGTATTTTTCGATCAGTTTTTTCAATTCCGGTGATATTCTCATTTTAGCCATTTATTATTTCCTTCCTC
TTTTCTACAGTATTTAAAGATACCCCAAGAAGCTAATTATAACAAGACGAACTCCAATTCACTGTTCCTT
GCATTCTAAAACCTTAAATACCAGAAAACAGCTTTTTCAAAGTTGTTTTCAAAGTTGGCGTATAACATAG
TATCGACGGAGCCGATTTTGAAACCACAATTATGATAGAATTTACAAGCTATAAGGTTATTGTCCTGGGT
TTCAAGCATTAGTCCATGCAAGTTTTTATGCTTTGCCCATTCTATAGATATATTGATAAGCGCGCTGCCT
ATGCCTTGCCCCCTGAAATCCTTACATACGGCGATATCTTCTATATAAGCGTACCGGTTCCAATTTTTTC
GCAGTTTAACTTTTCCGACGCATTTATCGTCTTGGTAGCTTTTTAAATATGGCGCTTCATAGAGTAATTC
TGTAAAGGTCCAATTCTCGTTTTCATACCTCGGTATAATCTTACCTATCACCTCAAATGGTTCGCTGGGT
TTGAATTCGAGCTCGGTACCCGGGGATCCTCTAGAGTCGACCTGCAGGCATGCAAGCTAGCTTTCGCGAG
CTCGAGATCTAGATATCGATGAATTCAAAAAAAAAGGCTCCAAAAGGAGCCTTTAATGATCTAATTCGTA
TCAGCTCACTCAAAGGCGGTAATACGGTTATCCACAGAATCAGGGGATAACGCAGGAAAGAACATGTGAG
CAAAAGGCCAGCAAAAGGCCAGGAACCGTAAAAAGGCCGCGTTGCTGGCGTTTTTCCATAGGCTCCGCCC
CCCTGACGAGCATCACAAAAATCGACGCTCAAGTCAGAGGTGGCGAAACCCGACAGGACTATAAAGATAC
CAGGCGTTTCCCCCTGGAAGCTCCCTCGTGCGCTCTCCTGTTCCGACCCTGCCGCTTACCGGATACCTGT
CCGCCTTTCTCCCTTCGGGAAGCGTGGCGCTTTCTCATAGCTCACGCTGTAGGTATCTCAGTTCGGTGTA
GGTCGTTCGCTCCAAGCTGGGCTGTGTGCACGAACCCCCGTTCAGCCCGACCGCTGCGCCTTATCCGGTA
ACTATCGTCTTGAGTCCAACCCGGTAAGACACGACTTATCGCCACCGGCAGCAGCCACTGGTAACAGGAT
TAGCAGAGCGAGGTATGTAGGCGGTGCTACAGAGTTCTTGAAGTGGTGGCCTAACTACGGCTACACTAGA
AGGACAGTATTTGGTATCTGCGCTCTGCTGAAACCAGTTACCTTCGGAAAAAGAGTTGGTAGCTCTTGAT
CCGGCAAACAAACCACCGCTGGTAGCGGTGGTTTTTTTGTTTGCAAGCAGCAGATTACGCGCAGAAAAAA
AGGATCTCAAGAAGATCCTTTGATCTCTGCAGTTCAGTAATTTCCTGCATTTGCCTGTTTCCAGTCGGTA
GATATTCCACAAAACAGCAGGGAAGCAGCGCTTTTCCGCTGCATAACCCTGCTTCGGGGTCATTATAGCG
ATTTTTTCGGTATATCCATCCTTTTTCGCACGATATACAGGATTTTGCCAAAGGGTTCGTGTAGACTTTC
CTTGGTGTATCCAACGGCGTCAGCCGGGCAGGATAGGTGAAGTAGGCCCACCCGCGAGCGGGTGTTCCTT
CTTCACTGTCCCTTATTCGCACCTGGCGGTGCTCAACGGGAATCCTGCTCTGCGAGGCTGGCCGGCTACC
GCCGGCGTAACAGATGAGGGCAAGCGGATGGCTGATGAAACCAAGCTGC
Features (pLannotate 1.2.2; 7 found; start..end, strand, type, name):
   2600..2616    +  terminator     PGK1 terminator (fragment): S. cerevisae PGK1; transcription terminator for 3-phosphoglycerate kinase gene
   2972..3763    -  CDS            aphA: KKA3_ENTFL - Experimental evidence at protein level: Swiss-Prot protein existence level 1. Resistance to kanamycin and structurally-related aminoglycosides, including amikacin. From Enterococcus faecalis (Streptococcus faecalis).
   4273..4328    +  misc_feature   MCS: pUC18/19 multiple cloning site
   4366..4397    -  terminator     fd terminator (fragment): central terminator from bacteriophage fd (Otsuka and Kunisawa, 1982)
   4533..5120    -  rep_origin     ori: high-copy-number ColE1/pMB1/pBR322/pUC origin of replication
   5346..5455    +  oriT           oriT: incP origin of transfer
   5488..5506    +  CDS            traJ (fragment): oriT-recognizing protein; traJ
