[The description below was written by a language model from this plasmid's Addgene catalogue record, the feature table of its GenBank file and pLannotate feature annotations shown in this document.]
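Description:
pHel3 is an empty-backbone shuttle vector designed to move between Escherichia coli and Helicobacter pylori, derived from the pDH10 backbone. The catalogue lists the backbone as about 4.4 kb, whereas the two sequence records held for the plasmid are roughly 5.5 kb and differ by two nucleotides and in their numbering origin, so feature coordinates do not line up between them even though the annotated parts agree. In E. coli the plasmid replicates from a ColE1/pMB1-type origin that the annotation describes as high-copy, although the catalogue gives copy number as unknown. Selection is with kanamycin, conferred by the aphA-3 aminoglycoside phosphotransferase gene, which matches the Enterococcus faecalis enzyme and also acts on related aminoglycosides.

The other functional elements are an incP origin of transfer with an adjacent short fragment of traJ, and a pUC18/19-style multiple cloning site. The oriT allows the plasmid to be mobilised by conjugation from a donor strain that supplies the transfer functions in trans, which fits the associated publication's description of delivery into H. pylori by both transformation and conjugation. The polylinker accepts inserts by restriction cloning, and a fragment of the phage fd terminator lies next to it. A very short match to the yeast PGK1 terminator is probably a spurious annotation. Neither feature table annotates a replicon that would support maintenance in H. pylori. A large part of the sequence is unannotated, and such a function may lie there, but the record does not state it. The vector carries no insert or dedicated promoter, and it is intended for introducing cloned genes into H. pylori strains for genetic complementation.
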