Addgene plasmid #102961: pHel3
Purpose: (Empty Backbone) E.coli/H.Pylori shuttle vector
Depositing lab: Rainer Haas. Depositing organization: Ludwig-Maximilians-Universitaet Muenchen (LMU). Publication: A stable shuttle vector system for efficient genetic complementation of Helicobacter pylori strains by transformation and conjugation. Heuermann D, Haas R. Mol Gen Genet. 1998 Mar;257(5):519-28. PubMed 9563837.
Backbone
  Vector backbone: pDH10
  Backbone size (bp): 4400
  Vector type: shuttle vector
Growth in bacteria
  Bacterial resistance: Kanamycin, 50 μg/mL
  Growth temperature: 37°C
  Growth strain: DH5alpha
  Copy number: Unknown
Gene/Insert
  Cloning method: Restriction Enzyme
Terms and licenses: Academic/Nonprofit Terms; Industry Terms: Not Available to Industry
How to cite: pHel3 was a gift from Rainer Haas (Addgene plasmid # 102961 ; http://n2t.net/addgene:102961 ; RRID:Addgene_102961)
